>Addgene plasmid #24391 | pcDNA4-Beclin1 1-242 | addgene partial sequence | sequence record 30153 | 24391 with BGH-rev
CTCTAGACTCGAGTCACTTGTCATCGTCATCCTTGTAGTCGATGTCATGATCTTTATAATCACCGTCATG
GTCTTTGTAGTCGCGGCCGCCCTCCAGCTGCTGTCGTTTAAATTCACTGTATTCTCTCTGATACTGAGCT
TCCTCCTGATCCAGTCTCTCAGCCTCAGCCTGGACCTTCTCGAGATTTTCTGCCACTATCTTGCGGTTCT
TTTCCACGTCTTCCAGCTCCTGGATCAGCCTCTCCTCCTCTAGTGCCAGCTCCTTTAGCTCCATCTGTAA
CTGTTCACTGTCATCCTCATTCATTTGCTCTAAGATCTCCAAACAGCGTTTGTAGTTCTGACACTCATTT
TCAGTGACGTTGAGCTGAGTGTCCAGCTGGTCTAAAAGAGTATCTGTGCATTCCTCACAGAGTGGGTGAT
CCACATCTGTCTGGCCCGACATGATGTCAAAAAGGTCCCCAGTGACCTTCAGTCTTCGGCTGAGGTTCTC
CATGGTGCCGCCATCAGATGCCTCCCCAATCAGAGTGAAGCTGTTGGCACTTTCTGTGGACATCATCCTG
GCTGGGGGGATGAATCTGCGAGAGACACCATCCTGGCGAGGAGTTTCAATAAATGGCTCCTCTCCTGAGT
TAGTCTCTTCCTCCTGGGTCTCTCCTGGTTTCGCCTGGGCTGTGGTAAGTAATGGAGCTGTGAGTTCCTG
GATGGTGACACGGTCCAGGATCTTGAAACTCGTGTCCAGTTTCNNGGGCTGGCTGCAG
