>Addgene plasmid #24391 | pcDNA4-Beclin1 1-242 | addgene partial sequence | sequence record 39032 | M13-rev 5'-CAGGAAACAGCTATGACC-3'
CGACGGTATACAGACATGATAAGATACATTGATGAGTTTGGACAAACCACAACTAGAATGCANTGAAAAA
AATGCTTTATTTGTGAAATTTGTGATGCTATTGCTTTATTTGTAACCATTATAAGCTGCAATAAACAAGT
TGGGGTGGGCGAAGAACTCCAGCATGAGATCCCCGCGCTGGAGGATCATCCAGCCGGCGTCCCGGAAAAC
GATTCCGAAGCCCAACCTTTCATAGAAGGCGGCGGTGGAATCGAAATCTCGTAGCACGTGTCAGTCCTGC
TCCTCGGCCACGAAGTGCACGCAGTTGCCGGCCGGGTCGCGCAGGGCGAACTCCCGCCCCCACGGCTGCT
CGCCGATCTCGGTCATGGCCGGCCCGGAGGCGTCCCGGAAGTTCGTGGACACGACCTCCGACCACTCGGC
GTACAGCTCGTCCAGGCCGCGCACCCACACCCAGGCCAGGGTGTTGTCCGGCACCACCTGGTCCTGGACC
GCGCTGATGAACAGGGTCACGTCGTCCCGGACCACACCGGCGAAGTCGTCCTCCACGAAGTCCCGAGAGA
AACCGAGCCGGTCGGTCC
