[The description below was written by a language model from this plasmid's Addgene catalogue record.]
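Description:
pcDNA4-Beclin1 1-242 is a mammalian expression plasmid built on a pcDNA4/TO backbone modified to carry a triple FLAG epitope (about 5.1 kb without insert). It is maintained in E. coli as a high-copy plasmid under ampicillin selection. The record does not list the promoter or polyadenylation signal explicitly. However, the recommended sequencing primers (CMV forward and BGH reverse) fit the usual pcDNA4/TO layout, in which a CMV promoter drives the insert and a bovine growth hormone polyA signal terminates it. In standard pcDNA4/TO vectors this CMV promoter contains tetracycline operator sites, so expression is constitutive in ordinary cells and tetracycline-inducible in lines that express the Tet repressor. The standard backbone also carries a Zeocin marker for mammalian selection, but neither of these features is confirmed in the catalogue fields.

The insert is a 723 bp fragment of human BECN1 (Beclin 1, also known as ATG6 or VPS30) encoding amino acids 1-242. It was cloned between BamHI and NotI and is fused to FLAG at its C terminus. It is therefore a C-terminally truncated version of the protein that retains only the N-terminal portion. Beclin 1 is a core regulator of autophagy that assembles with the class III phosphatidylinositol 3-kinase complex. The associated publication describes the identification of Barkor as an autophagy-specific Beclin 1 binding partner. A FLAG-tagged deletion fragment like this one is typically used in transfected mammalian cells for domain mapping, for example anti-FLAG immunoprecipitation or immunoblotting to determine which regions of Beclin 1 are needed for interaction with its partners. The record does not spell out the specific experiment.
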