Addgene plasmid #24391: pcDNA4-Beclin1 1-242
Depositing lab: Qing Zhong. Depositing organization: University of California, Berkeley. Publication: Identification of Barkor as a mammalian autophagy-specific factor for Beclin 1 and class III phosphatidylinositol 3-kinase. Sun Q, Fan W, Chen K, Ding X, Chen S, Zhong Q. Proc Natl Acad Sci U S A. 2008 Dec 9. 105(49):19211-6. 10.1073/pnas.0810452105 PubMed 19050071.
Backbone
  Vector backbone: pCDNA4/TO-3*flag
  Backbone size w/o insert (bp): 5100
  Vector type: Mammalian Expression
Growth in bacteria
  Bacterial resistance: Ampicillin, 100 μg/mL
  Growth temperature: 37°C
  Growth strain: DH5alpha
  Copy number: High Copy
Gene/Insert
  Gene/Insert name: Beclin1
  Species: H. sapiens (human)
  Insert size (bp): 723
  Mutation: Contains amino acids 1-242.
  Entrez Gene: BECN1 (a.k.a. ATG6, VPS30, beclin1)
  Tag / fusion protein: FLAG (C terminal on insert)
  Cloning method: Restriction Enzyme; 5′ cloning site BamHI (unknown if destroyed); 3′ cloning site NotI (unknown if destroyed)
  Sequencing primers: 5′ CMV-F; 3′ BGH-rev
Terms and licenses: Academic/Nonprofit Terms; Industry Terms: Not Available to Industry
How to cite: pcDNA4-Beclin1 1-242 was a gift from Qing Zhong (Addgene plasmid # 24391 ; http://n2t.net/addgene:24391 ; RRID:Addgene_24391)
